Addgene plasmid #123764: MTK3a_011
Purpose: Encodes EGFP as a Type 3a part to be used in the MTK system
Depositing lab: Hana El-Samad. Depositing organization: University of California, San Francisco (UCSF). Publication: A Toolkit for Rapid Modular Construction of Biological Circuits in Mammalian Cells. Fonseca JP, Bonny AR, Kumar GR, Ng AH, Town J, Wu QC, Aslankoohi E, Chen SY, Dods G, Harrigan P, Osimiri LC, Kistler AL, El-Samad H. ACS Synth Biol. 2019 Nov 15;8(11):2593-2606. doi: 10.1021/acssynbio.9b00322. Epub 2019 Nov 5. PubMed 31686495.
Backbone
  Vector backbone: MTK0_027
  Vector type: Mammalian Expression
Growth in bacteria
  Bacterial resistance: Chloramphenicol, 25 μg/mL
  Growth temperature: 37°C
  Growth strain: DH5alpha
  Copy number: Unknown
Gene/Insert
  Gene/Insert name: EGFP
  Species: Synthetic
  Cloning method: Restriction Enzyme; 5′ cloning site BsmBI (destroyed during cloning); 3′ cloning site BsmBI (destroyed during cloning)
Terms and licenses: Academic/Nonprofit Terms; Industry Terms: Not Available to Industry
Depositor comments: Type 3a parts are used for N-terminal coding sequences in the MTK system Please visit https://www.biorxiv.org/content/10.1101/506188v2 for BioRxiv preprint
How to cite: MTK3a_011 was a gift from Hana El-Samad (Addgene plasmid # 123764 ; http://n2t.net/addgene:123764 ; RRID:Addgene_123764)
