[The description below was written by a language model from this plasmid's Addgene catalogue record and pLannotate feature annotations shown in this document.]
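Description:
MTK3a_011 is a small (about 2.4 kb) part plasmid from the Mammalian Toolkit (MTK), a modular hierarchical cloning system for assembling genetic circuits for mammalian cells. It is built on the MTK0_027 part-entry backbone and, although catalogued as a mammalian expression vector, it is a storage vector rather than a stand-alone expression construct: the feature table shows no mammalian promoter, polyadenylation signal or eukaryotic selection marker. It is propagated in E. coli from a high-copy ColE1/pUC-type origin and is selected with chloramphenicol through a cat gene driven by its native cat promoter. A lambda t0 terminator lies downstream of cat, between the resistance cassette and the insert.

The payload is a synthetic EGFP coding sequence. The automated annotation labels it as GFP (S65T), the closely related Aequorea victoria-derived green fluorescent protein. It was inserted through BsmBI sites that were destroyed during cloning, as is usual when a part is domesticated into an entry vector by Golden Gate assembly. The part is designated Type 3a, the position the depositor reserves for N-terminal coding sequences. EGFP from this plasmid is therefore meant to be joined in frame to a downstream coding part, producing an N-terminally EGFP-tagged fusion. That fusion is then combined with separate promoter, terminator and connector parts to form a complete transcriptional unit. The record does not annotate the flanking overhangs or the Type IIS sites used to release the part. Its typical use is as a fluorescent reporter or tag module when building mammalian expression cassettes and multi-gene circuits with the MTK system.
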