Features (pLannotate 1.2.2; 5 found; start..end, strand, type, name):
    599..1312    +  CDS            GFP (S65T): GFP (S65T) is a basic (constitutively fluorescent) green fluorescent protein published in 1995, derived from Aequorea victoria.
   1332..1366    -  terminator     lambda t0 terminator: minimal transcription terminator from phage lambda (Scholtissek and Grosse, 1987)
   1440..2096    -  CDS            cat: CAT_ECOLX - Experimental evidence at protein level: Swiss-Prot protein existence level 1. This enzyme is an effector of chloramphenicol resistance in bacteria. From Escherichia coli. This protein is used as a marker in many commonly used cloning vectors, such as pACYC184.
   2097..2194    -  promoter       cat promoter: promoter of the E. coli cat gene encoding chloramphenicol acetyltransferase
   2278..487     +  rep_origin     ori (across the origin): high-copy-number ColE1/pMB1/pBR322/pUC origin of replication
>Addgene plasmid #123764 | MTK3a_011 | addgene full sequence | sequence record 249007 | Addgene NGS Result
TCCGAAGGTAACTGGCTTCAGCAGAGCGCAGATACCAAATACTGTTCTTCTAGTGTAGCCGTAGTTAGGC
CACCACTTCAAGAACTCTGTAGCACCGCCTACATACCTCGCTCTGCTAATCCTGTTACCAGTGGCTGCTG
CCAGTGGCGATAAGTCGTGTCTTACCGGGTTGGACTCAAGACGATAGTTACCGGATAAGGCGCAGCGGTC
GGGCTGAACGGGGGGTTCGTGCACACAGCCCAGCTTGGAGCGAACGACCTACACCGAACTGAGATACCTA
CAGCGTGAGCTATGAGAAAGCGCCACGCTTCCCGAAGGGAGAAAGGCGGACAGGTATCCGGTAAGCGGCA
GGGTCGGAACAGGAGAGCGCACGAGGGAGCTTCCAGGGGGAAACGCCTGGTATCTTTATAGTCCTGTCGG
GTTTCGCCACCTCTGACTTGAGCGTCGATTTTTGTGATGCTCGTCAGGGGGGCGGAGCCTATGGAAAAAC
GCCAGCAACGCGGCCTTTTTACGGTTCCTGGCCTTTTGCTGGCCTTTTGCTCACATGTTCTTTCCTGCGT
TATCCCCTGATTCTGTGGATAACCGTAGTCGGTCTCATATGTCAAAAGGCGAGGAACTATTCACAGGTGT
CGTACCAATACTGGTAGAATTGGATGGCGACGTAAACGGGCATAAGTTTTCTGTGAGTGGTGAGGGTGAA
GGGGACGCAACTTATGGCAAACTTACACTTAAGTTCATCTGCACCACAGGGAAGCTGCCTGTCCCATGGC
CAACTCTAGTTACAACTCTCACTTACGGAGTACAATGTTTTTCTCGATACCCAGACCACATGAAACAACA
TGACTTTTTCAAATCTGCCATGCCTGAGGGATATGTGCAAGAGAGAACTATTTTCTTTAAAGATGATGGT
AATTACAAAACTCGTGCTGAAGTGAAGTTTGAAGGAGATACACTTGTTAATAGAATTGAGTTAAAGGGTA
TTGACTTTAAGGAAGATGGTAATATCTTAGGTCACAAATTGGAATACAACTACAATTCACATAACGTTTA
CATCATGGCAGATAAACAGAAAAACGGCATAAAAGTTAATTTCAAAATTAGACATAATATCGAAGATGGT
TCCGTTCAACTCGCTGATCATTATCAACAAAATACACCAATCGGAGATGGACCTGTTCTATTGCCAGACA
ACCATTACTTATCTACACAGAGCGCCTTGTCAAAAGATCCTAATGAAAAGAGAGATCACATGGTTTTGTT
AGAATTTGTCACCGCTGCGGGTATAACGTTGGGCATGGATGAATTATACAAGGGTTCTTGAGACCAGACC
AATAAAAAACGCCCGGCGGCAACCGAGCGTTCTGAACAAATCCAGATGGAGTTCTGAGGTCATTACTGGA
TCTATCAACAGGAGTCCAAGCGAGCTCGATATCAAATTACGCCCCGCCCTGCCACTCATCGCAGTACTGT
TGTAATTCATTAAGCATTCTGCCGACATGGAAGCCATCACAAACGGCATGATGAACCTGAATCGCCAGCG
GCATCAGCACCTTGTCGCCTTGCGTATAATATTTGCCCATGGTGAAAACGGGGGCGAAGAAGTTGTCCAT
ATTGGCCACGTTTAAATCAAAACTGGTGAAACTCACCCAGGGATTGGCTGAAACGAAAAACATATTCTCA
ATAAACCCTTTAGGGAAATAGGCCAGGTTTTCACCGTAACACGCCACATCTTGCGAATATATGTGTAGAA
ACTGCCGGAAATCGTCGTGGTATTCACTCCAGAGCGATGAAAACGTTTCAGTTTGCTCATGGAAAACGGT
GTAACAAGGGTGAACACTATCCCATATCACCAGCTCACCGTCTTTCATTGCCATACGAAATTCCGGATGA
GCATTCATCAGGCGGGCAAGAATGTGAATAAAGGCCGGATAAAACTTGTGCTTATTTTTCTTTACGGTCT
TTAAAAAGGCCGTAATATCCAGCTGAACGGTCTGGTTATAGGTACATTGAGCAACTGACTGAAATGCCTC
AAAATGTTCTTTACGATGCCATTGGGATATATCAACGGTGGTATATCCAGTGATTTTTTTCTCCATTTTA
GCTTCCTTAGCTCCTGAAAATCTCGATAACTCAAAAAATACGCCCGGTAGTGATCTTATTTCATTATGGT
GAAAGTTGGAACCTCTTACGTGCCCGATCAATCATGACCAAAATCCCTTAACGTGAGTTTTCGTTCCACT
GAGCGTCAGACCCCGTAGAAAAGATCAAAGGATCTTCTTGAGATCCTTTTTTTCTGCGCGTAATCTGCTG
CTTGCAAACAAAAAAACCACCGCTACCAGCGGTGGTTTGTTTGCCGGATCAAGAGCTACCAACTCTTTT
